Addgene plasmid #67748: pETCON-TNF
Purpose: Tumor Necrosis Factor Alpha Yeast Display Plasmid
Depositing lab: Timothy Whitehead. Depositing organization: Michigan State University. Publication: Rapid fine conformational epitope mapping using comprehensive mutagenesis and deep sequencing. Kowalsky CA, Faber MS, Nath A, Dann HE, Kelly VW, Liu L, Shanker P, Wagner EK, Maynard JA, Chan C, Whitehead TA. J Biol Chem. 2015 Oct 30;290(44):26457-70. doi: 10.1074/jbc.M115.676635. Epub 2015 Aug 20. PubMed 26296891.
Backbone
  Vector backbone: pETCON
  Backbone size w/o insert (bp): 6133
  Total vector size (bp): 6676
  Modifications to backbone: Subcloned using NdeI/XhoI sites
  Vector type: Bacterial Expression, Yeast Expression
  Selectable markers: TRP1, LEU2
Growth in bacteria
  Bacterial resistance: Ampicillin, 100 μg/mL
  Growth temperature: 37°C
  Growth strain: DH5alpha
  Copy number: High Copy
Gene/Insert
  Gene/Insert name: TNF-Alpha
  Species: Synthetic
  Insert size (bp): 543
Terms and licenses: Academic/Nonprofit Terms; Industry Terms: Not Available to Industry
How to cite: pETCON-TNF was a gift from Timothy Whitehead (Addgene plasmid # 67748 ; http://n2t.net/addgene:67748 ; RRID:Addgene_67748)
