[The description below was written by a language model from this plasmid's Addgene catalogue record and pLannotate feature annotations shown in this document.]
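Description:
pETCON-TNF is a 6,676 bp yeast surface display plasmid built on the pETCON backbone, a shuttle vector that replicates in both E. coli and Saccharomyces cerevisiae. In bacteria it is maintained at high copy through a ColE1/pUC-type origin and selected with ampicillin via the β-lactamase gene. In yeast it is carried as a stable, low-copy episome through a CEN6/ARS element. The annotated yeast marker is TRP1 with its own promoter, allowing selection in tryptophan-auxotrophic strains. The catalogue entry also lists LEU2, but no LEU2 feature appears in the feature table. An f1 origin, T3 and T7 promoters, and lac promoter/operator and lacZα remnants are also present. These look like leftovers of the parental cloning vector and have no stated role in display.

The payload is a galactose-inducible display cassette. The GAL1 promoter drives an open reading frame that begins with Aga2p, the a-agglutinin subunit that links to cell-wall-anchored Aga1p in suitable display strains. A spacer region follows, then a synthetic TNF-alpha coding sequence of about 540 bp that matches a fragment of human TNF. The insert was subcloned through the NdeI and XhoI sites. A C-terminal Myc epitope tag follows the insert, so surface expression of the full-length fusion can be checked by antibody staining.

With TNF tethered to the outside of the yeast cell, binding of labelled antibodies or other ligands can be measured by flow cytometry. The associated publication concerns fine conformational epitope mapping by comprehensive mutagenesis and deep sequencing, so the plasmid probably served as the display template for TNF variant libraries, although the record does not say so directly.
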