Features (pLannotate 1.2.2; 21 found; start..end, strand, type, name):
      2..18      +  protein_bind   lac operator: The lac repressor binds to the lac operator to inhibit transcription in E. coli. This inhibition can be relieved by adding lactose or isopropyl-β-D-thiogalactopyranoside (IPTG). lac repressor encoded by lacI
     63..81      +  promoter       T3 promoter: promoter for bacteriophage T3 RNA polymerase
    315..756     +  promoter       GAL1 promoter: S. cerevisiae GAL1; inducible promoter, regulated by Gal4
    803..1063    +  CDS            AGA2: AGA2_YEAST - Experimental evidence at protein level: Swiss-Prot protein existence level 1. Receptor binding subunit of the a-agglutinin heterodimer. S.cerevisiae a and alpha cells express the complementary cell surface glycoproteins a-agglutinin and alpha-agglutinin, respectively, which interact with one another to promote cellular aggregation during mating. From Saccharomyces cerevisiae (strain ATCC 204508 / S288c) (Baker's yeast).
   1187..1720    +  CDS            TNF (fragment) (sequence partly withheld): TNFA_HUMAN - Also known as TNFA, TNFSF2. Experimental evidence at protein level: Swiss-Prot protein existence level 1. The TNF intracellular domain (ICD) form induces IL12 production in dendritic cells. From Homo sapiens (Human).
   1742..1768    +  CDS            Myc (fragment): Myc (human c-Myc proto-oncogene) epitope tag
   2098..2116    -  promoter       T7 promoter: promoter for bacteriophage T7 RNA polymerase
   2119..2276    +  CDS            lacZα (fragment): LacZα fragment of β-galactosidase; lacZ fragment
   2280..2708    +  rep_origin     f1 ori (sequence partly withheld): f1 bacteriophage origin of replication; arrow indicates direction of (+) strand synthesis
   2736..2787    -  misc_feature   bom (fragment): basis of mobility region from pBR322
   2838..3512    -  CDS            TRP1: phosphoribosylanthranilate isomerase, required for tryptophan biosynthesis; S. cerevisiae TRP1; yeast auxotrophic marker
   3513..3660    -  promoter       TRP1 promoter: S. cerevisiae TRP1
   3798..3847    -  misc_feature   bom (fragment): basis of mobility region from pBR322
   3949..3984    -  CDS            rop (fragment): Rop protein, which maintains plasmids at low copy number; rop
   4052..4555    -  misc_feature   CEN/ARS: S. cerevisiae CEN6 centromere fused to an autonomously replicating sequence
   4592..4696    +  promoter       AmpR promoter: bla
   4697..5557    +  CDS            AmpR: β-lactamase; bla; confers resistance to ampicillin, carbenicillin, and related antibiotics
   5728..6316    +  rep_origin     ori: high-copy-number ColE1/pMB1/pBR322/pUC origin of replication
   6499..6591    +  CDS            lacI (fragment): lac repressor; lacI; The lac repressor binds to the lac operator to inhibit transcription in E. coli. This inhibition can be relieved by adding lactose or isopropyl-β-D-thiogalactopyranoside (IPTG).
   6604..6625    +  protein_bind   CAP binding site: CAP binding activates transcription in the presence of cAMP. E. coli catabolite activator protein
   6640..6670    +  promoter       lac promoter: promoter for the E. coli lac operon
>Addgene plasmid #67748 | pETCON-TNF | depositor full sequence | sequence record 131396 | pETCON-TNF sequence 6676 bps
ATTGTGAGCGGATAACAATTTCACACAGGAAACAGCTATGACCATGATTACGCCAAGCTCGAAATTAACC
CTCACTAAAGGGAACAAAAGCTGGTACCAATTCCTTGAATTTTCAAAAATTCTTACTTTTTTTTTGGATG
GACGCAAAGAAGTTTAATAATCATATTACATGGCATTACCACCATATACATATCCATATCTAATCTTACT
TATATGTTGTGGAAATGTAAAGAGCCCCATTATCTTAGCCTAAAAAAACCTTCTCTTTGGAACTTTCAGT
AATACGCTTAACTGCTCATTGCTATATTGAAGTACGGATTAGAAGCCGCCGAGCGGGTGACAGCCCTCCG
AAGGAAGACTCTCCTCCGTGCGTCCTCGTCTTCACCGGTCGCGTTCCTGAAACGCAGATGTGCCTCGCGC
CGCACTGCTCCGAACAATAAAGATTCTACAATACTAGCTTTTATGGTTATGAAGAGGAAAAATTGGCAGT
AACCTGGCCCCACAAACCTTCAAATGAACGAATCAAATTAACAACCATAGGATGATAATGCGATTAGTTT
TTTAGCCTTATTTCTGGGGTAATTAATCAGCGAAGCGATGATTTTTGATCTATTAACAGATATATAAATG
CAAAAACTGCATAACCACTTTAACTAATACTTTCAACATTTTCGGTTTGTATTACTTCTTATTCAAATGT
AATAAAAGTATCAACAAAAAATTGTTAATATACCTCTATACTTTAACGTCAAGGAGAAAAAACCCCGGAT
CGAATTCCCTACTTCATACATTTTCAATTAAGATGCAGTTACTTCGCTGTTTTTCAATATTTTCTGTTAT
TGCTTCAGTTTTAGCACAGGAACTGACAACTATATGCGAGCAAATCCCCTCACCAACTTTAGAATCGACG
CCGTACTCTTTGTCAACGACTACTATTTTGGCCAACGGGAAGGCAATGCAAGGAGTTTTTGAATATTACA
AATCAGTAACGTTTGTCAGTAATTGCGGTTCTCACCCCTCAACAACTAGCAAAGGCAGCCCCATAAACAC
ACAGTATGTTTTTAAGGACAATAGCTCGACGATTGAAGGTAGATACCCATACGACGTTCCAGACTACGCT
CTGCAGGCTAGTGGTGGAGGAGGCTCTGGTGGAGGCGGTAGCGGAGGCGGAGGGTCGGCTAGCCATATGG
GCCCCCAGAGGGAGGAGTTCCCCAGGGACCTGAGCCTGATCAGCCCCCTGGCCCAGGCCGTGAGGAGCAG
CAGCAGGACCCCC
[447 nt withheld, positions 1274-1720]
CTCGAGGGGGGCGGATCCGAACAAAAGCTTATTTCTGAAGAGGACTTGTAATAGAGATCTGATAACAACA
GTGTAGATGTAACAAAATCGACTTTGTTCCCACTGTACTTTTAGCTCGTACAAAATACAATATACTTTTC
ATTTCTCCGTAAACAACATGTTTTCCCATGTAATATCCTTTTCTATTTTTCGTTCCGTTACCAACTTTAC
ACATACTTTATATAGCTATTCACTTCTATACACTAAAAAACTAAGACAATTTTAATTTTGCTGCCTGCCA
TATTTCAATTTGTTATAAATTCCTATAATTTATCCTATTAGTAGCTAAAAAAAGATGAATGTGAATCGAA
TCCTAAGAGAATTGAGCTCCAATTCGCCCTATAGTGAGTCGTATTACAATTCACTGGCCGTCGTTTTACA
ACGTCGTGACTGGGAAAACCCTGGCGTTACCCAACTTAATCGCCTTGCAGCACATCCCCCTTTCGCCAGC
TGGCGTAATAGCGAAGAGGCCCGCACCGATCGCCTTTCCCAACAGTTGCGCAGCCTGAATGGCGAATGG
[124 nt withheld, positions 2280-2403]
C
[91 nt withheld, positions 2405-2495]
A
[49 nt withheld, positions 2497-2545]
CCTTTGACGTTGGAGTCCACGTTCTTT
[37 nt withheld, positions 2573-2609]
ACCCTATCTCGGTCTATTCTTTTGATTTATAAGGGATTTTGCCGATTTCGGCCTATTGGTTAAAAAATGA
GCTGATTTAACAAAAATTTAACGCGAATTTTAACAAAATATTAACGCTTACAATTTCCTGATGCGGTATT
TTCTCCTTACGCATCTGTGCGGTATTTCACACCGCATAGATCGGCAAGTGCACAAACAATACTTAAATAA
ATACTACTCAGTAATAACCTATTTCTTAGCATTTTTGACGAAATTTGCTATTTTGTTAGAGTCTTTTACA
CCATTTGTCTCCACACCTCCGCTTACATCAACACCAATAACGCCATTTAATCTAAGCGCATCACCAACAT
TTTCTGGCGTCAGTCCACCAGCTAACATAAAATGTAAGCTTTCGGGGCTCTCTTGCCTTCCAACCCAGTC
AGAAATCGAGTTCCAATCCAAAAGTTCACCTGTCCCACCTGCTTCTGAATCAAACAAGGGAATAAACGAA
TGAGGTTTCTGTGAAGCTGCACTGAGTAGTATGTTGCAGTCTTTTGGAAATACGAGTCTTTTAATAACTG
GCAAACCGAGGAACTCTTGGTATTCTTGCCACGACTCATCTCCATGCAGTTGGACGATATCAATGCCGTA
ATCATTGACCAGAGCCAAAACATCCTCCTTAGGTTGATTACGAAACACGCCAACCAAGTATTTCGGAGTG
CCTGAACTATTTTTATATGCTTTTACAAGACTTGAAATTTTCCTTGCAATAACCGGGTCAATTGTTCTCT
TTCTATTGGGCACACATATAATACCCAGCAAGTCAGCATCGGAATCTAGAGCACATTCTGCGGCCTCTGT
GCTCTGCAAGCCGCAAACTTTCACCAATGGACCAGAACTACCTGTGAAATTAATAACAGACATACTCCAA
GCTGCCTTTGTGTGCTTAATCACGTATACTCACGTGCTCAATAGTCACCAATGCCCTCCCTCTTGGCCCT
CTCCTTTTCTTTTTTCGACCGAATTAATTCTTAATCGGCAAAAAAAGAAAAGCTCCGGATCAAGATTGTA
CGTAAGGTGACAAGCTATTTTTCAATAAAGAATATCTTCCACTACTGCCATCTGGCGTCATAACTGCAAA
GTACACATATATTACGATGCTGTTCTATTAAATGCTTCCTATATTATATATATAGTAATGTCGTGATCTA
TGGTGCACTCTCAGTACAATCTGCTCTGATGCCGCATAGTTAAGCCAGCCCCGACACCCGCCAACACCCG
CTGACGCGCCCTGACGGGCTTGTCTGCTCCCGGCATCCGCTTACAGACAAGCTGTGACCGTCTCCGGGAG
CTGCATGTGTCAGAGGTTTTCACCGTCATCACCGAAACGCGCGAGACGAAAGGGCCTCGTGATACGCCTA
TTTTTATAGGTTAATGTCATGATAATAATGGTTTCTTAGACGGATCGCTTGCCTGTAACTTACACGCGCC
TCGTATCTTTTAATGATGGAATAATTTGGGAATTTACTCTGTGTTTATTTATTTTTATGTTTTGTATTTG
GATTTTAGAAAGTAAATAAAGAAGGTAGAAGAGTTACGGAATGAAGAAAAAAAAATAAACAAAGGTTTAA
AAAATTTCAACAAAAAGCGTACTTTACATATATATTTATTAGACAAGAAAAGCAGATTAAATAGATATAC
ATTCGATTAACGATAAGTAAAATGTAAAATCACAGGATTTTCGTGTGTGGTCTTCTACACAGACAAGATG
AAACAATTCGGCATTAATACCTGAGAGCAGGAAGAGCAAGATAAAAGGTAGTATTTGTTGGCGATCCCCC
TAGAGTCTTTTACATCTTCGGAAAACAAAAACTATTTTTTCTTTAATTTCTTTTTTTACTTTCTATTTTT
AATTTATATATTTATATTAAAAAATTTAAATTATAATTATTTTTATAGCACGTGATGAAAAGGACCCAGG
TGGCACTTTTCGGGGAAATGTGCGCGGAACCCCTATTTGTTTATTTTTCTAAATACATTCAAATATGTAT
CCGCTCATGAGACAATAACCCTGATAAATGCTTCAATAATATTGAAAAAGGAAGAGTATGAGTATTCAAC
ATTTCCGTGTCGCCCTTATTCCCTTTTTTGCGGCATTTTGCCTTCCTGTTTTTGCTCACCCAGAAACGCT
GGTGAAAGTAAAAGATGCTGAAGATCAGTTGGGTGCACGAGTGGGTTACATCGAACTGGATCTCAACAGC
GGTAAGATCCTTGAGAGTTTTCGCCCCGAAGAACGTTTTCCAATGATGAGCACTTTTAAAGTTCTGCTAT
GTGGCGCGGTATTATCCCGTATTGACGCCGGGCAAGAGCAACTCGGTCGCCGCATACACTATTCTCAGAA
TGACTTGGTTGAGTACTCACCAGTCACAGAAAAGCATCTTACGGATGGCATGACAGTAAGAGAATTATGC
AGTGCTGCCATAACCATGAGTGATAACACTGCGGCCAACTTACTTCTGACAACGATCGGAGGACCGAAGG
AGCTAACCGCTTTTTTGCACAACATGGGGGATCATGTAACTCGCCTTGATCGTTGGGAACCGGAGCTGAA
TGAAGCCATACCAAACGACGAGCGTGACACCACGATGCCTGTAGCAATGGCAACAACGTTGCGCAAACTA
TTAACTGGCGAACTACTTACTCTAGCTTCCCGGCAACAATTAATAGACTGGATGGAGGCGGATAAAGTTG
CAGGACCACTTCTGCGCTCGGCCCTTCCGGCTGGCTGGTTTATTGCTGATAAATCTGGAGCCGGTGAGCG
TGGGTCTCGCGGTATCATTGCAGCACTGGGGCCAGATGGTAAGCCCTCCCGTATCGTAGTTATCTACACG
ACGGGGAGTCAGGCAACTATGGATGAACGAAATAGACAGATCGCTGAGATAGGTGCCTCACTGATTAAGC
ATTGGTAACTGTCAGACCAAGTTTACTCATATATACTTTAGATTGATTTAAAACTTCATTTTTAATTTAA
AAGGATCTAGGTGAAGATCCTTTTTGATAATCTCATGACCAAAATCCCTTAACGTGAGTTTTCGTTCCAC
TGAGCGTCAGACCCCGTAGAAAAGATCAAAGGATCTTCTTGAGATCCTTTTTTTCTGCGCGTAATCTGCT
GCTTGCAAACAAAAAAACCACCGCTACCAGCGGTGGTTTGTTTGCCGGATCAAGAGCTACCAACTCTTTT
TCCGAAGGTAACTGGCTTCAGCAGAGCGCAGATACCAAATACTGTTCTTCTAGTGTAGCCGTAGTTAGGC
CACCACTTCAAGAACTCTGTAGCACCGCCTACATACCTCGCTCTGCTAATCCTGTTACCAGTGGCTGCTG
CCAGTGGCGATAAGTCGTGTCTTACCGGGTTGGACTCAAGACGATAGTTACCGGATAAGGCGCAGCGGTC
GGGCTGAACGGGGGGTTCGTGCACACAGCCCAGCTTGGAGCGAACGACCTACACCGAACTGAGATACCTA
CAGCGTGAGCTATGAGAAAGCGCCACGCTTCCCGAAGGGAGAAAGGCGGACAGGTATCCGGTAAGCGGCA
GGGTCGGAACAGGAGAGCGCACGAGGGAGCTTCCAGGGGGAAACGCCTGGTATCTTTATAGTCCTGTCGG
GTTTCGCCACCTCTGACTTGAGCGTCGATTTTTGTGATGCTCGTCAGGGGGGCGGAGCCTATGGAAAAAC
GCCAGCAACGCGGCCTTTTTACGGTTCCTGGCCTTTTGCTGGCCTTTTGCTCACATGTTCTTTCCTGCGT
TATCCCCTGATTCTGTGGATAACCGTATTACCGCCTTTGAGTGAGCTGATACCGCTCGCCGCAGCCGAAC
GACCGAGCGCAGCGAGTCAGTGAGCGAGGAAGCGGAAGAGCGCCCAATACGCAAACCGCCTCTCCCCGCG
CGTTGGCCGATTCATTAATGCAGCTGGCACGACAGGTTTCCCGACTGGAAAGCGGGCAGTGAGCGCAACG
CAATTAATGTGAGTTAGCTCACTCATTAGGCACCCCAGGCTTTACACTTTATGCTTCCGGCTCGTATGTT
GTGTGGA
