>Addgene plasmid #67748 | pETCON-TNF | addgene partial sequence | sequence record 134727 | T7 5'-TAATACGACTCACTATAGGG-3'
ATTCATCTTTTTTTAGCTACTAATAGGATAAATTATAGGAATTTATAACAAATTGAAATATGGCAGGCAG
CAAAATTAAAATTGTCTTAGTTTTTTAGTGTATAGAAGTGAATAGCTATATAAAGTATGTGTAAAGTTGG
TAACGGAACGAAAAATAGAAAAGGATATTACATGGGAAAACATGTTGTTTACGGAGAAATGAAAAGTATA
TTGTATTTTGTACGAGCTAAAAGTACAGTGGGAACAAAGTCGATTTTGTTACATCTACACTGTTGTTATC
AGATCTCTATTACAAGTCCTCTTCAGAAATAAGCTTTTGTTCGGATCCGCCCCCCTCGAG
[447 nt withheld, positions 341-787]
GGGGGTCCTGCTGCTGCTCCTCACGGCCTGGGCCAGGGGGCTGATCA
