>Addgene plasmid #67748 | pETCON-TNF | addgene partial sequence | sequence record 134740 | GAL1 5'-AATATACCTCTATACTTTAACGTC-3'
TACTTCATACATTTTCAATTAAGATGCAGTTACTTCGCTGTTTTTCAATATTTTCTGTTATTGCTTCAGT
TTTAGCACAGGAACTGACAACTATATGCGAGCAAATCCCCTCACCAACTTTAGAATCGACGCCGTACTCT
TTGTCAACGACTACTATTTTGGCCAACGGGAAGGCAATGCAAGGAGTTTTTGAATATTACAAATCAGTAA
CGTTTGTCAGTAATTGCGGTTCTCACCCCTCAACAACTAGCAAAGGCAGCCCCATAAACACACAGTATGT
TTTTAAGGACAATAGCTCGACGATTGAAGGTAGATACCCATACGACGTTCCAGACTACGCTCTGCAGGCT
AGTGGTGGAGGAGGCTCTGGTGGAGGCGGTAGCGGAGGCGGAGGGTCGGCTAGCCATATGGGCCCCCAGA
GGGAGGAGTTCCCCAGGGACCTGAGCCTGATCAGCCCCCTGGCCCAGGCCGTGAGGAGCAGCAGCAGGAC
CCCC
[406 nt withheld, positions 495-900]
